>Addgene plasmid #23772 | pDONR223-NME5 | depositor partial sequence | sequence record 10876 | Author sequence
ATGGAGATATCAATGCCTCCACCTCAGATATATGTAGAAAAAACTCTGGCCATTATCAAACCAGATATTG
TTGACAAAGAGGAGGAGATACAAGATATTATTCTTAGATCCGGATTCACCATTGTTCAGAGAAGAAAACT
ACGCCTCAGCCCTGAGCAATGTAGTAACTTTTATGTGGAAAAGTATGGAAAAATGTTTTTCCCCAACTTA
ACAGCTTACATGAGTTCTGGACCACTTGTCGCCATGATATTAGCTAGACATAAAGCCATCTCTTATTGGT
TAGAACTTTTGGGACCAAATAATAGCTTAGTAGCGAAGGAGACACATCCAGACAGTCTGAGGGCAATTTA
TGGCACAGATGACCTAAGGAATGCACTTCATGGGAGTAATGACTTTGCTGCTGCGGAAAGAGAAATACGT
TTTATGTTTCCTGAAGTGATTGTTGAGCCCATTCCAATTGGACAAGCTGCTAAGGACTATTTAAATTTAC
ATATAATGCCAACTCTGCTTGAAGGACTCACAGAGCTTTGTAAGCAAAAACCAGCAGATCCTTTGATTTG
GCTAGCTGATTGGCTGCTGAAAAATAATCCTAACAAACCCAAACTTTGTCACCATCCAATTGTAGAAGAA
CCTTATTAA
