>Addgene plasmid #23772 | pDONR223-NME5 | addgene partial sequence | sequence record 29589 | 23772 with M13pUc-fwd
CTCGGGCCCAATAATGATTTTATTTTGACTGATAGTGACCTGTTCGTTGCAACAAATTGATGAGCAATGC
TTTTTTATAATGCCAACTTTGTACAAAAAAGTTGGCATGGAGATATCAATGCCTCCACCTCAGATATATG
TAGAAAAAACTCTGGCCATTATCAAACCAGATATTGTTGACAAAGAGGAGGAGATACAAGATATTATTCT
TAGATCCGGATTCACCATTGTTCAGAGAAGAAAACTACGCCTCAGCCCTGAGCAATGTAGTAACTTTTAT
GTGGAAAAGTATGGAAAAATGTTTTTCCCCAACTTAACAGCTTACATGAGTTCTGGACCACTTGTCGCCA
TGATATTAGCTAGACATAAAGCCATCTCTTATTGGTTAGAACTTTTGGGACCAAATAATAGCTTAGTAGC
GAAGGAGACACATCCAGACAGTCTGAGGGCAATTTATGGCACAGATGACCTAAGGAATGCACTTCATGGG
AGTAATGACTTTGCTGCTGCGGAAAGAGAAATACGTTTTATGTTTCCTGAAGTGATTGTTGAGCCCATTC
CAATTGGACAAGCTGCTAAGGACTATTTAAATTTACATATAATGCCAACTCTGCTTGAAGGACTCACAGA
GCTTTGTAAGCAAAAACCAGCAGATCCTTTGATTTGGCTAGCTGATTGGNTGCTGAAAAATAATCCTAAC
AAACC
