[The description below was written by a language model from this plasmid's Addgene catalogue record.]
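Description:
pDONR223-NME5 is a Gateway entry-type clone built on the pDONR223 donor backbone (about 5 kb without insert), carrying the open reading frame of human NME5, a member of the NM23/nucleoside-diphosphate kinase family also known as NM23-H5 or RSPH23. The plasmid is maintained at high copy in standard E. coli cloning strains under spectinomycin selection. The record does not include a feature table, so the origin of replication and the exact recombination sites are not itemised. As a product of Gateway cloning into a donor vector, the roughly 640 bp insert would be expected to sit between att recombination sites, and the M13 forward and reverse priming sites noted in the record are used to sequence across it.

The ORF was deliberately cloned without a stop codon. This "open" configuration lets the coding sequence be transferred by recombination into a destination vector that supplies a C-terminal epitope tag of choice and the terminating codon in frame. No eukaryotic promoter is recorded for this plasmid, and the depositors state that it should not be used directly for transfection. It serves as a shuttle and archival source of the ORF rather than as an expression construct. The depositors point to a companion set of four custom lentiviral destination vectors, distributed separately, for expressing such ORFs in mammalian cells. The clone is distributed as part of a kit of ORF plasmids, and the associated publication concerns resistance to RAF inhibition through MAP kinase pathway reactivation.
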