Addgene plasmid #23772: pDONR223-NME5
Depositing lab: William Hahn & David Root. Depositing organization: Dana-Farber Cancer Institute. Publication: COT drives resistance to RAF inhibition through MAP kinase pathway reactivation. Johannessen CM, Boehm JS, Kim SY, Thomas SR, Wardwell L, Johnson LA, Emery CM, Stransky N, Cogdill AP, Barretina J, Caponigro G, Hieronymus H, Murray RR, Salehi-Ashtiani K, Hill DE, Vidal M, Zhao JJ, Yang X, Alkan O, Kim S, Harris JL, Wilson CJ, Myer VE, Finan PM, Root DE, Roberts TM, Golub T, Flaherty KT, Dummer R, Weber BL, Sellers WR, Schlegel R, Wargo JA, Hahn WC, Garraway LA. Nature. 2010 Dec 16;468(7326):968-72. doi: 10.1038/nature09627 PubMed 21107320.
Backbone
  Vector backbone: pDONR223
  Backbone manufacturer: Invitrogen
  Backbone size w/o insert (bp): 5005
  Vector type: Gateway Donor vector
Growth in bacteria
  Bacterial resistance: Spectinomycin, 50 μg/mL
  Growth temperature: 37°C
  Growth strain: DH5alpha
  Copy number: High Copy
Gene/Insert
  Gene/Insert name: NME5 (alt name: non-metastatic cells 5, protein expressed in (nucleoside-diphosphate kinase))
  Species: H. sapiens (human)
  Insert size (bp): 639
  Entrez Gene: NME5 (a.k.a. NM23H5, RSPH23, NM23-H5)
  Cloning method: Gateway Cloning
  Sequencing primers: 5′ M13pUC-fwd; 3′ M13rev
Terms and licenses: Academic/Nonprofit Terms; Industry Terms: Not Available to Industry
Depositor comments: The ORF has no Stop codon. This design enables easy recombination into a destination vector to add an epitope tag of choice and Stop codon to the ORF. Do NOT use this plasmid directly for transfections. A set of 4 custom lentiviral vectors is available ( pLX301 (http://www.addgene.org/25895/) , pLX302 (http://www.addgene.org/25896/) , pLX303 (http://www.addgene.org/25897/) , pLX304 (http://www.addgene.org/25890/) ) to be used to express these ORFs in mammalian cells. These plasmids are not included in the kit and must be ordered separately.
How to cite: pDONR223-NME5 was a gift from William Hahn & David Root (Addgene plasmid # 23772 ; http://n2t.net/addgene:23772 ; RRID:Addgene_23772)
